Addgene plasmid #230882: AiP15747: pAAV-AiE0779m_3xC2-minBG-mScarlet-WPRE3-BGHpA (Alias: CN5747)
Purpose: AiE0779m_3xC2 is an enhancer sequence, designed to drive AAV-mediated transgene expression in striatal direct pathway MSNs (D1-MSNs)
Depositing lab: Allen Institute for Brain Science & Jonathan Ting. Depositing organization: Allen Institute. Publication: Enhancer AAV toolbox for accessing and perturbing striatal cell types and circuits. Hunker AC, Wirthlin ME, Gill G, Johansen NJ, Hooper M, Omstead V, Vargas S, Lerma MN, Taskin N, Weed N, Laird WD, Bishaw YM, Bendrick JL, Gore BB, Ben-Simon Y, Opitz-Araya X, Martinez RA, Way SW, Thyagarajan B, Otto S, Sanchez REA, Alexander JR, Amaya A, Amster A, Arbuckle J, Ayala A, Baker PM, Barcelli T, Barta S, Bertagnolli D, Bielstein C, Bishwakarma P, Bowlus J, Boyer G, Brouner K, Casian B, Casper T, Chakka AB, Chakrabarty R, Chong P, Clark M, Colbert K, Daniel S, Dawe T, Departee M, DiValentin P, Donadio NP, Dotson NI, Dwivedi D, Egdorf T, Fliss T, Gary A, Goldy J, Grasso C, Groce EL, Gudsnuk K, Han W, Haradon Z, Hastings S, Helback O, Ho WV, Huang C, Johnson T, Jones DL, Juneau Z, Kenney J, Leibly M, Li S, Liang E, Loeffler H, Lusk NA, Madigan Z, Malloy J, Malone J, McCue R, Melchor J, Mich JK, Moosman S, Morin E, Naidoo R, Newman D, Ngo K, Nguyen K, Oster AL, Ouellette B, Oyama AA, Pena N, Pham T, Phillips E, Pom C, Potekhina L, Ransford S, Ray PL, Reding M, Rette DF, Reynoldson C, Rimorin C, Sigler AR, Rocha DB, Ronellenfitch K, Ruiz A, Sawyer L, Sevigny JP, Shapovalova NV, Shepard N, Shulga L, Soliman S, Staats B, Taormina MJ, Tieu M, Wang Y, Wilkes J, Wood T, Zhou T, Williford A, Dee N, Mollenkopf T, Ng L, Esposito L, Kalmbach BE, Yao S, Ariza J, Collman F, Mufti S, Smith K, Waters J, Ersing I, Patrick M, Zeng H, Lein ES, Kojima Y, Horwitz G, Owen SF, Levi BP, Daigle TL, Tasic B, Bakken TE, Ting JT. Neuron. 2025 May 21;113(10):1507-1524.e17. doi: 10.1016/j.neuron.2025.04.035. PubMed 40403704.
Backbone
  Vector backbone: pAAV
  Vector type: Mammalian Expression, AAV
Growth in bacteria
  Bacterial resistance: Ampicillin, 100 μg/mL
  Growth temperature: 30°C
  Growth strain: NEB Stable
  Copy number: Unknown
Gene/Insert
  Gene/Insert name: mScarlet
Terms and licenses: Academic/Nonprofit Terms; Industry Terms: Not Available to Industry
Depositor comments: Please visit https://doi.org/10.1101/2024.09.27.615553 for bioRxiv preprint.
How to cite: AiP15747: pAAV-AiE0779m_3xC2-minBG-mScarlet-WPRE3-BGHpA (Alias: CN5747) was a gift from Allen Institute for Brain Science & Jonathan Ting (Addgene plasmid # 230882 ; http://n2t.net/addgene:230882 ; RRID:Addgene_230882)
