[The description below was written by a language model from this plasmid's Addgene catalogue record and pLannotate feature annotations shown in this document.]
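Description:
AiP15747: pAAV-AiE0779m_3xC2-minBG-mScarlet-WPRE3-BGHpA (alias CN5747) is an AAV transfer plasmid for mammalian expression, built on a pAAV backbone and intended for packaging into recombinant adeno-associated virus. In bacteria it replicates from a high-copy ColE1/pUC-type origin and is selected with ampicillin through a β-lactamase gene under its own promoter. The backbone also carries an f1/M13 phage origin and small remnants of pBR322 bom and rop sequences. Two full-sequence records of about 4.8 kb are available. The depositor sequence shows two intact AAV2 inverted terminal repeats. In the sequencing-derived record the left ITR is annotated only as short fragments, a common result for these repeat-rich, structured elements, though the record does not explain the difference.

Between the ITRs lies a compact reporter cassette. According to the name and stated purpose, AiE0779m_3xC2 is an enhancer sequence placed upstream of a minimal promoter (minBG, probably a minimal beta-globin promoter, though the record does not spell this out). Neither element was annotated, but an unannotated stretch upstream of the reporter is consistent with their position. The name suggests a triplicated core of the enhancer, which the record does not confirm. This enhancer–promoter pair drives mScarlet, a constitutively fluorescent red protein. Downstream are WPRE3, a shortened woodchuck hepatitis virus posttranscriptional element detected as two WPRE fragments that boosts transcript expression, and the bovine growth hormone polyadenylation signal.

The construct is designed to drive AAV-mediated transgene expression in striatal direct pathway medium spiny neurons (D1-MSNs), so that these cells are labelled red. It belongs to a toolbox of enhancer AAVs for accessing striatal cell types and circuits.
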