Features (pLannotate 1.2.2; 13 found; start..end, strand, type, name):
      1..141     -  repeat_region  AAV2 ITR: inverted terminal repeat of adeno-associated virus serotype 2 inverted
    827..1522    +  CDS            mScarlet: mScarlet is a basic (constitutively fluorescent) red fluorescent protein published in 2016, derived from synthetic construct. It has moderate acid sensitivity.
   1562..1719    +  misc_feature   WPRE (fragment): woodchuck hepatitis virus posttranscriptional regulatory element
   1725..1805    +  misc_feature   WPRE (fragment): woodchuck hepatitis virus posttranscriptional regulatory element
   1822..1933    +  polyA_signal   bGH poly(A) signal: bovine growth hormone polyadenylation signal
   2045..2185    +  repeat_region  AAV2 ITR: inverted terminal repeat of adeno-associated virus serotype 2 inverted
   2190..2241    -  misc_feature   bom (fragment): basis of mobility region from pBR322
   2260..2640    +  rep_origin     M13 ori (sequence partly withheld): M13 bacteriophage origin of replication; arrow indicates direction of (+) strand synthesis
   2716..2765    -  misc_feature   bom (fragment): basis of mobility region from pBR322
   2867..2902    -  CDS            rop (fragment): Rop protein, which maintains plasmids at low copy number; rop
   2997..3101    +  promoter       AmpR promoter: bla
   3102..3962    +  CDS            AmpR: β-lactamase; bla; confers resistance to ampicillin, carbenicillin, and related antibiotics
   4133..4721    +  rep_origin     ori: high-copy-number ColE1/pMB1/pBR322/pUC origin of replication
>Addgene plasmid #230882 | AiP15747: pAAV-AiE0779m_3xC2-minBG-mScarlet-WPRE3-BGHpA (Alias: CN5747) | depositor full sequence | sequence record 453374 | AiP15747: pAAV-AiE0779m_3xC2-minBG-mScarlet-WPRE3-BGHpA (Alias: CN5747) sequence 4782 bps
CCTGCAGGCAGCTGCGCGCTCGCTCGCTCACTGAGGCCGCCCGGGCAAAGCCCGGGCGTCGGGCGACCTT
TGGTCGCCCGGCCTCAGTGAGCGAGCGAGCGCGCAGAGAGGGAGTGGCCAACTCCATCACTAGGGGTTCC
TGCGGCCGCACGCGTAAGTTTGAGACAAATTAAGGAAAAGCGGGTTGGGAGGAGTCTGAGGCTGTGGGTG
GCTGCCTCGAGAGGCTGCTCACAACCTGACATGTTTCAGATCTTTTGACACGGTCATGCAAGCAACAGAA
ACTTATATGGTTTTTAGTCTCCCAGGTAGCAGGGAAATGATGATGTGGGAGGATTAGGGGGGGGAAAATA
AGTTTGAGACAAATTAAGGAAAAGCGGGTTGGGAGGAGTCTGAGGCTGTGGGTGGCTGCCTCGAGAGGCT
GCTCACAACCTGACATGTTTCAGATCTTTTGACACGGTCATGCAAGCAACAGAAACTTATATGGTTTTTA
GTCTCCCAGGTAGCAGGGAAATGATGATGTGGGAGGATTAGGGGGGGGAAAATAAGTTTGAGACAAATTA
AGGAAAAGCGGGTTGGGAGGAGTCTGAGGCTGTGGGTGGCTGCCTCGAGAGGCTGCTCACAACCTGACAT
GTTTCAGATCTTTTGACACGGTCATGCAAGCAACAGAAACTTATATGGTTTTTAGTCTCCCAGGTAGCAG
GGAAATGATGATGTGGGAGGATTAGGGGGGGGAAAATGAGCTCGGGCTGGGCATAAAAGTCAGGGCAGAG
CCATCTATTGCTTACATTTGCTTCTGGGATCCAGATCTTTCGAAGCTAGCGCCACCATGGTGAGCAAGGG
CGAGGCAGTGATCAAGGAGTTCATGCGGTTCAAGGTGCACATGGAGGGCTCCATGAACGGCCACGAGTTC
GAGATCGAGGGCGAGGGCGAGGGCCGCCCCTACGAGGGCACCCAGACCGCCAAGCTGAAGGTGACCAAGG
GTGGCCCCCTGCCCTTCTCCTGGGACATCCTGTCCCCTCAGTTCATGTACGGCTCCAGGGCCTTCACCAA
GCACCCCGCCGACATCCCCGACTACTATAAGCAGTCCTTCCCCGAGGGCTTCAAGTGGGAGCGCGTGATG
AACTTCGAGGACGGCGGCGCCGTGACCGTGACCCAGGACACCTCCCTGGAGGACGGCACCCTGATCTACA
AGGTGAAGCTCCGCGGCACCAACTTCCCTCCTGACGGCCCCGTAATGCAGAAGAAGACAATGGGCTGGGA
AGCGTCCACCGAGCGGTTGTACCCCGAGGACGGCGTGCTGAAGGGCGACATTAAGATGGCCCTGCGCCTG
AAGGACGGCGGCCGCTACCTGGCGGACTTCAAGACCACCTACAAGGCCAAGAAGCCCGTGCAGATGCCCG
GCGCCTACAACGTCGACCGCAAGTTGGACATCACCTCCCACAACGAGGACTACACCGTGGTGGAACAGTA
CGAACGCTCCGAGGGCCGCCACTCCACCGGCGGCATGGACGAGCTGTACAAGTAAGTCGACGGCGCGCCG
CGGCCGCGAATTCGATATCATAATCAACCTCTGGATTACAAAATTTGTGAAAGATTGACTGGTATTCTTA
ACTATGTTGCTCCTTTTACGCTATGTGGATACGCTGCTTTAATGCCTTTGTATCATGCTATTGCTTCCCG
TATGGCTTTCATTTTCTCCTCCTTGTATAAATCCTGGTTAGTTCTTGCCACGGCGGAACTCATCGCCGCC
TGCCTTGCCCGCTGCTGGACAGGGGCTCGGCTGTTGGGCACTGACAATTCCGTGGCTCGAGAGATCTTCG
ACTGTGCCTTCTAGTTGCCAGCCATCTGTTGTTTGCCCCTCCCCCGTGCCTTCCTTGACCCTGGAAGGTG
CCACTCCCACTGTCCTTTCCTAATAAAATGAGGAAATTGCATCGCATTGTCTGAGTAGGTGTCATTCTAT
TCTGGGGGGTGGGGTGGGGCAGGACAGCAAGGGGGAGGATTGGGAAGACAATAGCAGGCATGCACGTGCG
GACCGAGCGGCCGCAGGAACCCCTAGTGATGGAGTTGGCCACTCCCTCTCTGCGCGCTCGCTCGCTCACT
GAGGCCGGGCGACCAAAGGTCGCCCGACGCCCGGGCTTTGCCCGGGCGGCCTCAGTGAGCGAGCGAGCGC
GCAGCTGCCTGCAGGGGCGCCTGATGCGGTATTTTCTCCTTACGCATCTGTGCGGTATTTCACACCGCAT
A
[142 nt withheld, positions 2242-2383]
C
[141 nt withheld, positions 2385-2525]
CCTTTGACGTTGGAGTCCACGTTCTTT
[37 nt withheld, positions 2553-2589]
ACCCTATCTCGGGCTATTCTTTTGATTTATAAGGGATTTTGCCGATTTCGGCCTATTGGTTAAAAAATGA
GCTGATTTAACAAAAATTTAACGCGAATTTTAACAAAATATTAACGTTTACAATTTTATGGTGCACTCTC
AGTACAATCTGCTCTGATGCCGCATAGTTAAGCCAGCCCCGACACCCGCCAACACCCGCTGACGCGCCCT
GACGGGCTTGTCTGCTCCCGGCATCCGCTTACAGACAAGCTGTGACCGTCTCCGGGAGCTGCATGTGTCA
GAGGTTTTCACCGTCATCACCGAAACGCGCGAGACGAAAGGGCCTCGTGATACGCCTATTTTTATAGGTT
AATGTCATGATAATAATGGTTTCTTAGACGTCAGGTGGCACTTTTCGGGGAAATGTGCGCGGAACCCCTA
TTTGTTTATTTTTCTAAATACATTCAAATATGTATCCGCTCATGAGACAATAACCCTGATAAATGCTTCA
ATAATATTGAAAAAGGAAGAGTATGAGTATTCAACATTTCCGTGTCGCCCTTATTCCCTTTTTTGCGGCA
TTTTGCCTTCCTGTTTTTGCTCACCCAGAAACGCTGGTGAAAGTAAAAGATGCTGAAGATCAGTTGGGTG
CACGAGTGGGTTACATCGAACTGGATCTCAACAGCGGTAAGATCCTTGAGAGTTTTCGCCCCGAAGAACG
TTTTCCAATGATGAGCACTTTTAAAGTTCTGCTATGTGGCGCGGTATTATCCCGTATTGACGCCGGGCAA
GAGCAACTCGGTCGCCGCATACACTATTCTCAGAATGACTTGGTTGAGTACTCACCAGTCACAGAAAAGC
ATCTTACGGATGGCATGACAGTAAGAGAATTATGCAGTGCTGCCATAACCATGAGTGATAACACTGCGGC
CAACTTACTTCTGACAACGATCGGAGGACCGAAGGAGCTAACCGCTTTTTTGCACAACATGGGGGATCAT
GTAACTCGCCTTGATCGTTGGGAACCGGAGCTGAATGAAGCCATACCAAACGACGAGCGTGACACCACGA
TGCCTGTAGCAATGGCAACAACGTTGCGCAAACTATTAACTGGCGAACTACTTACTCTAGCTTCCCGGCA
ACAATTAATAGACTGGATGGAGGCGGATAAAGTTGCAGGACCACTTCTGCGCTCGGCCCTTCCGGCTGGC
TGGTTTATTGCTGATAAATCTGGAGCCGGTGAGCGTGGGTCTCGCGGTATCATTGCAGCACTGGGGCCAG
ATGGTAAGCCCTCCCGTATCGTAGTTATCTACACGACGGGGAGTCAGGCAACTATGGATGAACGAAATAG
ACAGATCGCTGAGATAGGTGCCTCACTGATTAAGCATTGGTAACTGTCAGACCAAGTTTACTCATATATA
CTTTAGATTGATTTAAAACTTCATTTTTAATTTAAAAGGATCTAGGTGAAGATCCTTTTTGATAATCTCA
TGACCAAAATCCCTTAACGTGAGTTTTCGTTCCACTGAGCGTCAGACCCCGTAGAAAAGATCAAAGGATC
TTCTTGAGATCCTTTTTTTCTGCGCGTAATCTGCTGCTTGCAAACAAAAAAACCACCGCTACCAGCGGTG
GTTTGTTTGCCGGATCAAGAGCTACCAACTCTTTTTCCGAAGGTAACTGGCTTCAGCAGAGCGCAGATAC
CAAATACTGTCCTTCTAGTGTAGCCGTAGTTAGGCCACCACTTCAAGAACTCTGTAGCACCGCCTACATA
CCTCGCTCTGCTAATCCTGTTACCAGTGGCTGCTGCCAGTGGCGATAAGTCGTGTCTTACCGGGTTGGAC
TCAAGACGATAGTTACCGGATAAGGCGCAGCGGTCGGGCTGAACGGGGGGTTCGTGCACACAGCCCAGCT
TGGAGCGAACGACCTACACCGAACTGAGATACCTACAGCGTGAGCTATGAGAAAGCGCCACGCTTCCCGA
AGGGAGAAAGGCGGACAGGTATCCGGTAAGCGGCAGGGTCGGAACAGGAGAGCGCACGAGGGAGCTTCCA
GGGGGAAACGCCTGGTATCTTTATAGTCCTGTCGGGTTTCGCCACCTCTGACTTGAGCGTCGATTTTTGT
GATGCTCGTCAGGGGGGCGGAGCCTATGGAAAAACGCCAGCAACGCGGCCTTTTTACGGTTCCTGGCCTT
TTGCTGGCCTTTTGCTCACATGT
