Features (pLannotate 1.2.2; 14 found; start..end, strand, type, name):
     12..39      +  repeat_region  AAV2 ITR (fragment): inverted terminal repeat of adeno-associated virus serotype 2 inverted
     68..95      +  repeat_region  AAV2 ITR (fragment): inverted terminal repeat of adeno-associated virus serotype 2 inverted
    816..1511    +  CDS            mScarlet: mScarlet is a basic (constitutively fluorescent) red fluorescent protein published in 2016, derived from synthetic construct. It has moderate acid sensitivity.
   1551..1708    +  misc_feature   WPRE (fragment): woodchuck hepatitis virus posttranscriptional regulatory element
   1714..1794    +  misc_feature   WPRE (fragment): woodchuck hepatitis virus posttranscriptional regulatory element
   1811..1922    +  polyA_signal   bGH poly(A) signal: bovine growth hormone polyadenylation signal
   2040..2180    +  repeat_region  AAV2 ITR: inverted terminal repeat of adeno-associated virus serotype 2 inverted
   2185..2236    -  misc_feature   bom (fragment): basis of mobility region from pBR322
   2255..2710    +  rep_origin     f1 ori (sequence partly withheld): f1 bacteriophage origin of replication; arrow indicates direction of (+) strand synthesis
   2711..2760    -  misc_feature   bom (fragment): basis of mobility region from pBR322
   2862..2897    -  CDS            rop (fragment): Rop protein, which maintains plasmids at low copy number; rop
   2992..3096    +  promoter       AmpR promoter: bla
   3097..3957    +  CDS            AmpR: β-lactamase; bla; confers resistance to ampicillin, carbenicillin, and related antibiotics
   4128..4716    +  rep_origin     ori: high-copy-number ColE1/pMB1/pBR322/pUC origin of replication
>Addgene plasmid #230882 | AiP15747: pAAV-AiE0779m_3xC2-minBG-mScarlet-WPRE3-BGHpA (Alias: CN5747) | addgene full sequence | sequence record 459397 | Addgene NGS Result
CCTGCAGGCAGCTGCGCGCTCGCTCGCTCACTGAGGCCGCCCGGGCGTCGGGCGACCTTTGGTCGCCCGG
CCTCAGTGAGCGAGCGAGCGCGCAGAGAGGGAGTGGCCAACTCCATCACTAGGGGTTCCTGCGGCCGCAC
GCGTAAGTTTGAGACAAATTAAGGAAAAGCGGGTTGGGAGGAGTCTGAGGCTGTGGGTGGCTGCCTCGAG
AGGCTGCTCACAACCTGACATGTTTCAGATCTTTTGACACGGTCATGCAAGCAACAGAAACTTATATGGT
TTTTAGTCTCCCAGGTAGCAGGGAAATGATGATGTGGGAGGATTAGGGGGGGGAAAATAAGTTTGAGACA
AATTAAGGAAAAGCGGGTTGGGAGGAGTCTGAGGCTGTGGGTGGCTGCCTCGAGAGGCTGCTCACAACCT
GACATGTTTCAGATCTTTTGACACGGTCATGCAAGCAACAGAAACTTATATGGTTTTTAGTCTCCCAGGT
AGCAGGGAAATGATGATGTGGGAGGATTAGGGGGGGGAAAATAAGTTTGAGACAAATTAAGGAAAAGCGG
GTTGGGAGGAGTCTGAGGCTGTGGGTGGCTGCCTCGAGAGGCTGCTCACAACCTGACATGTTTCAGATCT
TTTGACACGGTCATGCAAGCAACAGAAACTTATATGGTTTTTAGTCTCCCAGGTAGCAGGGAAATGATGA
TGTGGGAGGATTAGGGGGGGGAAAATGAGCTCGGGCTGGGCATAAAAGTCAGGGCAGAGCCATCTATTGC
TTACATTTGCTTCTGGGATCCAGATCTTTCGAAGCTAGCGCCACCATGGTGAGCAAGGGCGAGGCAGTGA
TCAAGGAGTTCATGCGGTTCAAGGTGCACATGGAGGGCTCCATGAACGGCCACGAGTTCGAGATCGAGGG
CGAGGGCGAGGGCCGCCCCTACGAGGGCACCCAGACCGCCAAGCTGAAGGTGACCAAGGGTGGCCCCCTG
CCCTTCTCCTGGGACATCCTGTCCCCTCAGTTCATGTACGGCTCCAGGGCCTTCACCAAGCACCCCGCCG
ACATCCCCGACTACTATAAGCAGTCCTTCCCCGAGGGCTTCAAGTGGGAGCGCGTGATGAACTTCGAGGA
CGGCGGCGCCGTGACCGTGACCCAGGACACCTCCCTGGAGGACGGCACCCTGATCTACAAGGTGAAGCTC
CGCGGCACCAACTTCCCTCCTGACGGCCCCGTAATGCAGAAGAAGACAATGGGCTGGGAAGCGTCCACCG
AGCGGTTGTACCCCGAGGACGGCGTGCTGAAGGGCGACATTAAGATGGCCCTGCGCCTGAAGGACGGCGG
CCGCTACCTGGCGGACTTCAAGACCACCTACAAGGCCAAGAAGCCCGTGCAGATGCCCGGCGCCTACAAC
GTCGACCGCAAGTTGGACATCACCTCCCACAACGAGGACTACACCGTGGTGGAACAGTACGAACGCTCCG
AGGGCCGCCACTCCACCGGCGGCATGGACGAGCTGTACAAGTAAGTCGACGGCGCGCCGCGGCCGCGAAT
TCGATATCATAATCAACCTCTGGATTACAAAATTTGTGAAAGATTGACTGGTATTCTTAACTATGTTGCT
CCTTTTACGCTATGTGGATACGCTGCTTTAATGCCTTTGTATCATGCTATTGCTTCCCGTATGGCTTTCA
TTTTCTCCTCCTTGTATAAATCCTGGTTAGTTCTTGCCACGGCGGAACTCATCGCCGCCTGCCTTGCCCG
CTGCTGGACAGGGGCTCGGCTGTTGGGCACTGACAATTCCGTGGCTCGAGAGATCTTCGACTGTGCCTTC
TAGTTGCCAGCCATCTGTTGTTTGCCCCTCCCCCGTGCCTTCCTTGACCCTGGAAGGTGCCACTCCCACT
GTCCTTTCCTAATAAAATGAGGAAATTGCATCGCATTGTCTGAGTAGGTGTCATTCTATTCTGGGGGGTG
GGGTGGGGCAGGACAGCAAGGGGGAGGATTGGGAAGACAATAGCAGGCATGAGATCTCACGTGCGGACCG
AGCGGCCGCAGGAACCCCTAGTGATGGAGTTGGCCACTCCCTCTCTGCGCGCTCGCTCGCTCACTGAGGC
CGGGCGACCAAAGGTCGCCCGACGCCCGGGCTTTGCCCGGGCGGCCTCAGTGAGCGAGCGAGCGCGCAGC
TGCCTGCAGGGGCGCCTGATGCGGTATTTTCTCCTTACGCATCTGTGCGGTATTTCACACCGCATA
[95 nt withheld, positions 2237-2331]
T
[46 nt withheld, positions 2333-2378]
C
[141 nt withheld, positions 2380-2520]
CCTTTGACGTTGGAGTCCACGTTCTTT
[37 nt withheld, positions 2548-2584]
ACTCTATCTCGGGCTATTCTTTTGATTTATAAGGGATTTTGCCGATTTCGGTCTATTGGTTAAAAAATGA
GCTGATTTAACAAAAATTTAACGCGAATTTTAACAAAATATTAACGTTTACAATTTTATGGTGCACTCTC
AGTACAATCTGCTCTGATGCCGCATAGTTAAGCCAGCCCCGACACCCGCCAACACCCGCTGACGCGCCCT
GACGGGCTTGTCTGCTCCCGGCATCCGCTTACAGACAAGCTGTGACCGTCTCCGGGAGCTGCATGTGTCA
GAGGTTTTCACCGTCATCACCGAAACGCGCGAGACGAAAGGGCCTCGTGATACGCCTATTTTTATAGGTT
AATGTCATGATAATAATGGTTTCTTAGACGTCAGGTGGCACTTTTCGGGGAAATGTGCGCGGAACCCCTA
TTTGTTTATTTTTCTAAATACATTCAAATATGTATCCGCTCATGAGACAATAACCCTGATAAATGCTTCA
ATAATATTGAAAAAGGAAGAGTATGAGTATTCAACATTTCCGTGTCGCCCTTATTCCCTTTTTTGCGGCA
TTTTGCCTTCCTGTTTTTGCTCACCCAGAAACGCTGGTGAAAGTAAAAGATGCTGAAGATCAGTTGGGTG
CACGAGTGGGTTACATCGAACTGGATCTCAACAGCGGTAAGATCCTTGAGAGTTTTCGCCCCGAAGAACG
TTTTCCAATGATGAGCACTTTTAAAGTTCTGCTATGTGGCGCGGTATTATCCCGTATTGACGCCGGGCAA
GAGCAACTCGGTCGCCGCATACACTATTCTCAGAATGACTTGGTTGAGTACTCACCAGTCACAGAAAAGC
ATCTTACGGATGGCATGACAGTAAGAGAATTATGCAGTGCTGCCATAACCATGAGTGATAACACTGCGGC
CAACTTACTTCTGACAACGATCGGAGGACCGAAGGAGCTAACCGCTTTTTTGCACAACATGGGGGATCAT
GTAACTCGCCTTGATCGTTGGGAACCGGAGCTGAATGAAGCCATACCAAACGACGAGCGTGACACCACGA
TGCCTGTAGCAATGGCAACAACGTTGCGCAAACTATTAACTGGCGAACTACTTACTCTAGCTTCCCGGCA
ACAATTAATAGACTGGATGGAGGCGGATAAAGTTGCAGGACCACTTCTGCGCTCGGCCCTTCCGGCTGGC
TGGTTTATTGCTGATAAATCTGGAGCCGGTGAGCGTGGGTCTCGCGGTATCATTGCAGCACTGGGGCCAG
ATGGTAAGCCCTCCCGTATCGTAGTTATCTACACGACGGGGAGTCAGGCAACTATGGATGAACGAAATAG
ACAGATCGCTGAGATAGGTGCCTCACTGATTAAGCATTGGTAACTGTCAGACCAAGTTTACTCATATATA
CTTTAGATTGATTTAAAACTTCATTTTTAATTTAAAAGGATCTAGGTGAAGATCCTTTTTGATAATCTCA
TGACCAAAATCCCTTAACGTGAGTTTTCGTTCCACTGAGCGTCAGACCCCGTAGAAAAGATCAAAGGATC
TTCTTGAGATCCTTTTTTTCTGCGCGTAATCTGCTGCTTGCAAACAAAAAAACCACCGCTACCAGCGGTG
GTTTGTTTGCCGGATCAAGAGCTACCAACTCTTTTTCCGAAGGTAACTGGCTTCAGCAGAGCGCAGATAC
CAAATACTGTTCTTCTAGTGTAGCCGTAGTTAGGCCACCACTTCAAGAACTCTGTAGCACCGCCTACATA
CCTCGCTCTGCTAATCCTGTTACCAGTGGCTGCTGCCAGTGGCGATAAGTCGTGTCTTACCGGGTTGGAC
TCAAGACGATAGTTACCGGATAAGGCGCAGCGGTCGGGCTGAACGGGGGGTTCGTGCACACAGCCCAGCT
TGGAGCGAACGACCTACACCGAACTGAGATACCTACAGCGTGAGCTATGAGAAAGCGCCACGCTTCCCGA
AGGGAGAAAGGCGGACAGGTATCCGGTAAGCGGCAGGGTCGGAACAGGAGAGCGCACGAGGGAGCTTCCA
GGGGGAAACGCCTGGTATCTTTATAGTCCTGTCGGGTTTCGCCACCTCTGACTTGAGCGTCGATTTTTGT
GATGCTCGTCAGGGGGGCGGAGCCTATGGAAAAACGCCAGCAACGCGGCCTTTTTACGGTTCCTGGCCTT
TTGCTGGCCTTTTGCTCACATGT
